Addgene plasmid #70563: R777-E279 Hs.RHOB
Purpose: Gateway ORF clone of human RHOB [NM_004040.3] with stop codon (for native or N-terminal fusions)
Depositing lab: Dominic Esposito. Depositing organization: National Cancer Institute (NCI).
Backbone
  Vector backbone: pDonor-255
  Backbone size w/o insert (bp): 2693
  Vector type: Gateway Entry Clone
Growth in bacteria
  Bacterial resistance: Spectinomycin, 50 μg/mL
  Growth temperature: 37°C
  Growth strain: DH10B
  Copy number: High Copy
Gene/Insert
  Gene/Insert name: RHOB
  Species: H. sapiens (human)
  Insert size (bp): 591
  GenBank ID: NM_004040.3
  Entrez Gene: RHOB (a.k.a. ARH6, ARHB, MST081, MSTP081, RHOH6)
  Cloning method: Gateway Cloning
  Sequencing primers: 5′ M13F 23-mer (5'-CCCAGTCACGACGTTGTAAAACG); 3′ attLR 23-mer (5'-TAACATCAGAGATTTTGAGACAC)
Terms and licenses: Academic/Nonprofit Terms; Industry Terms: Not Available to Industry
How to cite: R777-E279 Hs.RHOB was a gift from Dominic Esposito (Addgene plasmid # 70563 ; http://n2t.net/addgene:70563 ; RRID:Addgene_70563)
