[The description below was written by a language model from this plasmid's Addgene catalogue record and pLannotate feature annotations shown in this document.]
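Description:
R777-E279 Hs.RHOB is a Gateway entry clone built on the pDonor-255 backbone that carries the open reading frame of human RHOB (reference transcript NM_004040.3). It is a small bacterial plasmid of about 3.3 kb, maintained at high copy from a ColE1/pUC-type origin and selected with spectinomycin through the aadA aminoglycoside adenylyltransferase gene (annotated SmR). A fragment of a class 1 integron Pc promoter and a short remnant of a gentamicin acetyltransferase gene lie just upstream of aadA. rrnB T1 and T2 terminators sit upstream of the cloning region, where they probably insulate the insert from read-through transcription. Small lacZα and lacI fragments also appear in the annotation and look like non-functional backbone leftovers.

The 591 bp insert, including its stop codon, lies between two attL recombination sites. The automated annotation labels these attL3 and a partial attL2, and the record does not otherwise say which attL variants are present. The feature table lists no promoter positioned to drive RHOB, which fits an entry clone that serves as a recombination donor rather than an expression vector. In an LR Clonase reaction the attL-flanked ORF is transferred into an attR-containing destination vector, which supplies the promoter, tags and host-specific elements. Because the native stop codon is kept, the clone suits expression of untagged RHOB or N-terminal fusions, but not C-terminal ones. RHOB encodes a Rho-family small GTPase involved in endosomal protein trafficking, including EGF receptor sorting, in apoptosis after DNA damage, and in tumour suppression.
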