Features (pLannotate 1.2.2; 11 found; start..end, strand, type, name):
     18..54      -  CDS            lacZα (fragment): LacZα fragment of β-galactosidase; lacZ fragment
     85..180     +  protein_bind   attL3: mutant version of attL; recombination site for the Gateway® LR reaction LR Clonase™
    186..773     +  CDS            RHOB: RHOB_HUMAN - Also known as ARH6, ARHB. Experimental evidence at protein level: Swiss-Prot protein existence level 1. Mediates apoptosis in neoplastically transformed cells after DNA damage. Not essential for development but affects cell adhesion and growth factor signaling in transformed cells. Plays a negative role in tumorigenesis as deletion causes tumor formation. Involved in intracellular protein trafficking of a number of proteins. Targets PKN1 to endosomes and is involved in trafficking of the EGF receptor from late endosomes to lysosomes. Also required for stability and nuclear traffic
    781..874     -  protein_bind   attL2 (fragment): mutant version of attL; recombination site for the Gateway® LR reaction LR Clonase™
    989..1012    +  promoter       Pc promoter (fragment): intI1 (promoter lies within the coding sequence); class 1 integron promoter
   1188..1244    +  CDS            GmR (fragment): gentamycin acetyltransferase; aacC1; confers resistance to gentamycin
   1251..2042    +  CDS            SmR: aminoglycoside adenylyltransferase (Murphy, 1985); aadA; confers resistance to spectinomycin and streptomycin
   2135..2723    +  rep_origin     ori: high-copy-number ColE1/pMB1/pBR322/pUC origin of replication
   2906..2998    +  CDS            lacI (fragment): lac repressor; lacI; The lac repressor binds to the lac operator to inhibit transcription in E. coli. This inhibition can be relieved by adding lactose or isopropyl-β-D-thiogalactopyranoside (IPTG).
   3053..3080    -  terminator     rrnB T2 terminator: transcription terminator T2 from the E. coli rrnB gene
   3212..3255    +  terminator     rrnB T1 terminator: Escherichia coli rrnB; transcription terminator T1 from the E. coli rrnB gene
>Addgene plasmid #70563 | R777-E279 Hs.RHOB | depositor full sequence | sequence record 126012 | Full Sequence
TTAACGCTAGCATGGATGTTTTCCCAGTCACGACGTTGTAAAACGACGGCCAGTCTTAAAATTCGAGCTC
GGTCCGAGGATCCGAAATAATGATTTTATTTTGACTGATAGTGACCTGTTCGTTGCAACAAATTGATAAG
CAATGCTTTTTTATAATGCCAACTTTGTACAAAAAAGTTGGCACCATGGCGGCCATCCGCAAGAAGCTGG
TGGTGGTGGGCGACGGCGCGTGTGGCAAGACGTGCCTGCTGATCGTGTTCAGTAAGGACGAGTTCCCCGA
GGTGTACGTGCCCACCGTCTTCGAGAACTATGTGGCCGACATTGAGGTGGACGGCAAGCAGGTGGAGCTG
GCGCTGTGGGACACGGCGGGCCAGGAGGACTACGACCGCCTGCGGCCGCTCTCCTACCCGGACACCGACG
TCATTCTCATGTGCTTCTCGGTGGACAGCCCGGACTCGCTGGAGAACATCCCCGAGAAGTGGGTCCCCGA
GGTGAAGCACTTCTGTCCCAATGTGCCCATCATCCTGGTGGCCAACAAAAAAGACCTGCGCAGCGACGAG
CATGTCCGCACAGAGCTGGCCCGCATGAAGCAGGAACCCGTGCGCACGGATGACGGCCGCGCCATGGCCG
TGCGCATCCAAGCCTACGACTACCTCGAGTGCTCTGCCAAGACCAAGGAAGGCGTGCGCGAGGTCTTCGA
GACGGCCACGCGCGCCGCGCTGCAGAAGCGCTACGGCTCCCAGAACGGCTGCATCAACTGCTGCAAGGTG
CTATAATCAACTTTCTTGTACAAAGTTGGCATTATAGGAAAGCATTGCTTATCAATTTGTTGCAACGAAC
AGGTCACTATCAGTCAAAATAAAATCATTATTTGCATGCAAGCTTAGATCCTCTAGACCAGCCAGGACAG
AAATGCCTCGACTTCGCTGCTACCCAAGGTTGCCGGGTGACGCACACCGTGGAAACGGATGAAGGCACGA
ACCCAGTGGACATAAGCCTGTTCGGTTCGTAAGCTGTAATGCAAGTAGCGTATGCGCTCACGCAACTGGT
CCAGAACCTTGACCGAACGCAGCGGTGGTAACGGCGCAGTGGCGGTTTTCATGGCTTGTTATGACTGTTT
TTTTGGGGTACAGTCTATGCCTCGGGCATCCAAGCAGCAAGCGCGTTACGCCGTGGGTCGATGTTTGATG
TTATGGAGCAGCAACGATGTTACGCAGCAGGGCAGTCGCCCTAAAACAAAGTTAAACATTATGAGGGAAG
CGGTGATCGCCGAAGTATCGACTCAACTATCAGAGGTAGTTGGCGTCATCGAGCGCCATCTCGAACCGAC
GTTGCTGGCCGTACATTTGTACGGCTCCGCAGTGGATGGCGGCCTGAAGCCACACAGTGATATTGATTTG
CTGGTTACGGTGACCGTAAGGCTTGATGAAACAACGCGGCGAGCTTTGATCAACGACCTTTTGGAAACTT
CGGCTTCCCCTGGAGAGAGCGAGATTCTCCGCGCTGTAGAAGTCACCATTGTTGTGCACGACGACATCAT
TCCGTGGCGTTATCCAGCTAAGCGCGAACTGCAATTTGGAGAATGGCAGCGCAATGACATTCTTGCAGGT
ATCTTCGAGCCAGCCACGATCGACATTGATCTGGCTATCTTGCTGACAAAAGCAAGAGAACATAGCGTTG
CCTTGGTAGGTCCAGCGGCGGAGGAACTCTTTGATCCGGTTCCTGAACAGGATCTATTTGAGGCGCTAAA
TGAAACCTTAACGCTATGGAACTCGCCGCCCGACTGGGCTGGCGATGAGCGAAATGTAGTGCTTACGTTG
TCCCGCATTTGGTACAGCGCAGTAACCGGCAAAATCGCGCCGAAGGATGTCGCTGCCGACTGGGCAATGG
AGCGCCTGCCGGCCCAGTATCAGCCCGTCATACTTGAAGCTAGACAGGCTTATCTTGGACAAGAAGAAGA
TCGCTTGGCCTCGCGCGCAGATCAGTTGGAAGAATTTGTCCACTACGTGAAAGGCGAGATCACCAAGGTA
GTCGGCAAATAACCCTCGAGCCACCCATGACCAAAATCCCTTAACGTGAGTTACGCGTCGTTCCACTGAG
CGTCAGACCCCGTAGAAAAGATCAAAGGATCTTCTTGAGATCCTTTTTTTCTGCGCGTAATCTGCTGCTT
GCAAACAAAAAAACCACCGCTACCAGCGGTGGTTTGTTTGCCGGATCAAGAGCTACCAACTCTTTTTCCG
AAGGTAACTGGCTTCAGCAGAGCGCAGATACCAAATACTGTCCTTCTAGTGTAGCCGTAGTTAGGCCACC
ACTTCAAGAACTCTGTAGCACCGCCTACATACCTCGCTCTGCTAATCCTGTTACCAGTGGCTGCTGCCAG
TGGCGATAAGTCGTGTCTTACCGGGTTGGACTCAAGACGATAGTTACCGGATAAGGCGCAGCGGTCGGGC
TGAACGGGGGGTTCGTGCACACAGCCCAGCTTGGAGCGAACGACCTACACCGAACTGAGATACCTACAGC
GTGAGCATTGAGAAAGCGCCACGCTTCCCGAAGGGAGAAAGGCGGACAGGTATCCGGTAAGCGGCAGGGT
CGGAACAGGAGAGCGCACGAGGGAGCTTCCAGGGGGAAACGCCTGGTATCTTTATAGTCCTGTCGGGTTT
CGCCACCTCTGACTTGAGCGTCGATTTTTGTGATGCTCGTCAGGGGGGCGGAGCCTATGGAAAAACGCCA
GCAACGCGGCCTTTTTACGGTTCCTGGCCTTTTGCTGGCCTTTTGCTCACATGTTCTTTCCTGCGTTATC
CCCTGATTCTGTGGATAACCGTATTACCGCCTTTGAGTGAGCTGATACCGCTCGCCGCAGCCGAACGACC
GAGCGCAGCGAGTCAGTGAGCGAGGAAGCGGAAGAGCGCCCAATACGCAAACCGCCTCTCCCCGCGCGTT
GGCCGATTCATTAATGCAGCTGGCACGACAGGTTTCCCGACTGGAAAGCGGGCAGTGAGCGCAACGCAAT
TAATACGCGTACCGCTAGCCAGGAAGAGTTTGTAGAAACGCAAAAAGGCCATCCGTCAGGATGGCCTTCT
GCTTAGTTTGATGCCTGGCAGTTTATGGCGGGCGTCCTGCCCGCCACCCTCCGGGCCGTTGCTTCACAAC
GTTCAAATCCGCTCCCGGCGGATTTGTCCTACTCAGGAGAGCGTTCACCGACAAACAACAGATAAAACGA
AAGGCCCAGTCTTCCGACTGAGCCTTTCGTTTTATTTGATGCCTGGCAGTTCCCTACTCTCGCG
