>Addgene plasmid #70563 | R777-E279 Hs.RHOB | addgene partial sequence | sequence record 130587 | pCR8_R1 5'-cgaaccgaacaggcttatgt-3'
GGTGTGCGTCACCCGGCAACCTTGGGTAGCAGCGAAGTCGAGGCATTTCTGTCCTGGCTGGTCTAGAGGA
TCTAAGCTTGCATGCAAATAATGATTTTATTTTGACTGATAGTGACCTGTTCGTTGCAACAAATTGATAA
GCAATGCTTTCCTATAATGCCAACTTTGTACAAGAAAGTTGATTATAGCACCTTGCAGCAGTTGATGCAG
CCGTTCTGGGAGCCGTAGCGCTTCTGCAGCGCGGCGCGCGTGGCCGTCTCGAAGACCTCGCGCACGCCTT
CCTTGGTCTTGGCAGAGCACTCGAGGTAGTCGTAGGCTTGGATGCGCACGGCCATGGCGCGGCCGTCATC
CGTGCGCACGGGTTCCTGCTTCATGCGGGCCAGCTCTGTGCGGACATGCTCGTCGCTGCGCAGGTCTTTT
TTGTTGGCCACCAGGATGATGGGCACATTGGGACAGAAGTGCTTCACCTCGGGGACCCACTTCTCGGGGA
TGTTCTCCAGCGAGTCCGGGCTGTCCACCGAGAAGCACATGAGAATGACGTCGGTGTCCGGGTAGGAGAG
CGGCCGCAGGCGGTCGTAGTCCTCCTGGCCCGCCGTGTCCCACAGCGCCAGCTCCACCTGCTTGCCGTCC
ACCTCAATGTCGGCCACATAGTTCTCGAAGACGGTGGGCACGTACACCTCGGGGAACTCGTCCTTACTGA
ACACGATCAGCAGGCACGTCTTGCCACACGCGCCGTCGCCCACCACCACCAGCTTCTTGCGGATGGCCGC
CATGGTGCCAACTTTTTTGTACAA
